Addgene plasmid #12847: DCT.VV.Orf159
Purpose: This plasmid was designed for screening purposes and may contain discrepancies relative to the current canonical GenBank version of the gene.
Depositing lab: Jack Bennink & Jon Yewdell. Depositing organization: National Institute of Allergy and Infectious Diseases (NIAID). Publication: Identification of poxvirus CD8+ T cell determinants to enable rational design and characterization of smallpox vaccines. Tscharke DC, Karupiah G, Zhou J, Palmore T, Irvine KR, Haeryfar SM, Williams S, Sidney J, Sette A, Bennink JR, Yewdell JW. J Exp Med. 2005 January 3; 201(1): 95–104. 10.1084/jem.20041912 PubMed 15623576.
Backbone
  Vector backbone: pcDNA 3.1D V5-His-TOPO
  Backbone manufacturer: Invitrogen
  Backbone size w/o insert (bp): 5514
  Vector type: Mammalian Expression
  Selectable markers: Neomycin (select with G418)
Growth in bacteria
  Bacterial resistance: Ampicillin, 100 μg/mL
  Growth temperature: 37°C
  Growth strain: DH5alpha
  Copy number: High Copy
Gene/Insert
  Gene/Insert name: VV.Orf159 (alt names: EEV protein, phospholipase D superfamily member; VV_WR_052)
  Species: Vaccinia Virus
  Insert size (bp): 1119
  GenBank ID: 9790967
  Cloning method: Restriction Enzyme; 5′ cloning site BamHI (not destroyed); 3′ cloning site BamHI (not destroyed)
  Sequencing primers: 5′ Universal T7
Terms and licenses: Academic/Nonprofit Terms; Industry Terms: Not Available to Industry
Depositor comments: Please see the Vaccinia kit page ( https://www.addgene.org/vvorf/ ) for more information. The kit page contains the supplemental VVOrfData spreadsheet, which includes important information about this plasmid. The plasmid and insert names provided here relate only to this library. The name of the ORF (if present) in VACV strain Copenhagen and the name of the ORF (if annotated) in VACV strain WR sequence can be found in VVOrfData spreadsheet. Please note that the amino acid sequence given for each ORF in the spreadsheet may contain some errors. Additionally, changes from the expected sequence may be present in these plasmids. Please see Addgene's quality control sequence and sequencing notes in the VVOrfData spreadsheet before ordering this plasmid.
How to cite: DCT.VV.Orf159 was a gift from Jack Bennink & Jon Yewdell (Addgene plasmid # 12847 ; http://n2t.net/addgene:12847 ; RRID:Addgene_12847)
