[The description below was written by a language model from this plasmid's Addgene catalogue record.]
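Description:
DCT.VV.Orf159 is a mammalian expression plasmid carrying a single vaccinia virus open reading frame, built on the commercial pcDNA 3.1D V5-His-TOPO backbone (about 5.5 kb without insert). It is maintained in E. coli as a high-copy plasmid under ampicillin selection, and it carries a neomycin resistance marker that allows G418 selection of transfected mammalian cells. No feature table accompanies the record, so the regulatory elements are not itemised. Vectors of this family generally drive the insert from a CMV immediate-early promoter, with an upstream T7 promoter, which fits the listed T7 sequencing primer. They also offer C-terminal V5 and polyhistidine tags, but the record does not say whether the ORF is in frame with them.

The insert is an approximately 1.1 kb vaccinia virus ORF, numbered 159 within this library. It is annotated as an extracellular enveloped virus (EEV) protein, a member of the phospholipase D superfamily, and corresponds to VV_WR_052 in the WR strain annotation. BamHI sites flank it on both sides and remain intact. The "Orf159" name applies only to this collection, and equivalent names in the Copenhagen and WR strains are given in the library's supplementary data.

The plasmid belongs to a vaccinia ORF library made for screening, associated with work identifying poxvirus CD8+ T cell determinants to inform smallpox vaccine design and characterisation. In that kind of screen, individual viral proteins are expressed in transfected cells so that the antigens recognised by T cells can be located. The depositors caution that the clone may differ from the canonical GenBank sequence, so it should be checked against the available quality-control sequence before any use that depends on an exact coding sequence.
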