>Addgene plasmid #12847 | DCT.VV.Orf159 | addgene partial sequence | sequence record 19236 | T7 5'-TAATACGACTCACTATAGGG-3'
CGAATTCCAGCTGACCACCATGTGGCCATTTGCATCGGTACCTGCGGGAGCAAAATGTAGGCTGGTAGAA
ACACTACCAGAAAATATGGATTTTAGATCCGATCATTTAACAACATTTGAATGTTTTAACGAAATTATCA
CTCTAGCTAAGAAATATATATACATAGCATCTTTTTGTTGTAATCCTCTGAGTACGACTAGGGGAGCGCT
TATTTTTGATAAACTAAAAGAGGCATCTGAAAAAGGGATTAAAATAATAGTTTTGCTAGATGAACGAGGG
AAAAGAAATCTGGGAGAGCTACAAAGTCACTGCCCGGATATAAATTTTATAACCGTTAATATAGATAAAA
AAAATAATGTGGGACTACTACTCGGTTGTTTTTGGGTGTCAGATGATGAAAGATGTTATGTAGGAAACGC
GTCATTTACTGGAGGATCTATACATACGATTAAAACGTTAGGTGTATACTCTGATTATCCCCCGCTGGCC
ACAGATCTTCGTAGAAGATTTGATACTTTTAAAGCCTTTAATAGCGCAAAAAATTCATGGCTGAATTTAT
GCTCTGCGGCTTGTTGTTTGCCAGTTAGCACTGCGTATCATATTAAGAATCCTATAGGGTGGAGTGTTCT
TTACTGATTCTCCGGAACACCTATTGGGATATTCTAGAGATCTAGATACCGATGTAGTTATTGATAAACT
CAAGTCGGCT
